LOCUS       Exported 4494 bp ds-DNA circular SYN 12-MAY-2021
DEFINITION  Gateway entry clone with codon-optimized ORF sequence for subcloning
            into custom expression vectors.
ACCESSION   .
VERSION     .
KEYWORDS    pDONR221_SLC2A13
SOURCE      synthetic DNA construct
  ORGANISM  synthetic DNA construct
REFERENCE   1 (bases 1 to 4494)
  TITLE     RESOLUTE consortium SLC collection
REFERENCE   2 (bases 1 to 4494)
  AUTHORS   .
  TITLE     Direct Submission
  JOURNAL   Exported May 12, 2021 from SnapGene Server 1.1.58
            http://www.snapgene.com
FEATURES             Location/Qualifiers
     source          1..4494
                     /organism="synthetic DNA construct"
                     /mol_type="other DNA"
     primer_bind     92..109
                     /label=L4440
                     /note="L4440 vector, forward primer"
     terminator      268..295
                     /label=rrnB T2 terminator
                     /note="transcription terminator T2 from the E. coli rrnB
                     gene"
     terminator      387..473
                     /gene="Escherichia coli rrnB"
                     /label=rrnB T1 terminator
                     /note="transcription terminator T1 from the E. coli rrnB
                     gene"
     primer_bind     522..544
                     /label=M13/pUC Forward
                     /note="In lacZ gene"
     primer_bind     536..553
                     /label=M13 Forward
                     /note="In lacZ gene. Also called M13-F20 or M13 (-21)
                     Forward"
     primer_bind     537..553
                     /label=M13 fwd
                     /note="common sequencing primer, one of multiple similar
                     variants"
     protein_bind    569..668
                     /gene="mutant version of attL"
                     /label=attL1
                     /bound_moiety="LR Clonase(TM)"
                     /note="recombination site for the Gateway(R) LR reaction"
     protein_bind    complement(2619..2718)
                     /gene="mutant version of attL"
                     /label=attL2
                     /bound_moiety="LR Clonase(TM)"
                     /note="recombination site for the Gateway(R) LR reaction"
     primer_bind     complement(2735..2754)
                     /label=T7
                     /note="T7 promoter, forward primer"
     promoter        complement(2736..2754)
                     /label=T7 promoter
                     /note="promoter for bacteriophage T7 RNA polymerase"
     primer_bind     complement(2759..2775)
                     /label=M13 rev
                     /note="common sequencing primer, one of multiple similar
                     variants"
     primer_bind     complement(2759..2775)
                     /label=M13 Reverse
                     /note="In lacZ gene. Also called M13-rev"
     primer_bind     complement(2877..2896)
                     /label=pENTR-R
                     /note="pENTR vectors, reverse primer"
     CDS             2888..3697
                     /codon_start=1
                     /gene="aph(3')-Ia"
                     /product="aminoglycoside phosphotransferase"
                     /label=KanR
                     /note="confers resistance to kanamycin in bacteria or G418
                     (Geneticin(R)) in eukaryotes"
                     /translation="MSHIQRETSRPRLNSNMDADLYGYKWARDNVGQSGATIYRLYGKP
                     DAPELFLKHGKGSVANDVTDEMVRLNWLTEFMPLPTIKHFIRTPDDAWLLTTAIPGKTA
                     FQVLEEYPDSGENIVDALAVFLRRLHSIPVCNCPFNSDRVFRLAQAQSRMNNGLVDASD
                     FDDERNGWPVEQVWKEMHKLLPFSPDSVVTHGDFSLDNLIFDEGKLIGCIDVGRVGIAD
                     RYQDLAILWNCLGEFSPSLQKRLFQKYGIDNPDMNKLQFHLMLDEFF"
     primer_bind     complement(2955..2974)
                     /label=Kan-R
                     /note="Kanamycin resistance gene, reverse primer"
     rep_origin      3844..4432
                     /direction=RIGHT
                     /label=ori
                     /note="high-copy-number ColE1/pMB1/pBR322/pUC origin of
                     replication"
     primer_bind     4333..4352
                     /label=pBR322ori-F
                     /note="pBR322 origin, forward primer"
ORIGIN
        1 ctttcctgcg ttatcccctg attctgtgga taaccgtatt accgcctttg agtgagctga
       61 taccgctcgc cgcagccgaa cgaccgagcg cagcgagtca gtgagcgagg aagcggaaga
      121 gcgcccaata cgcaaaccgc ctctccccgc gcgttggccg attcattaat gcagctggca
      181 cgacaggttt cccgactgga aagcgggcag tgagcgcaac gcaattaata cgcgtaccgc
      241 tagccaggaa gagtttgtag aaacgcaaaa aggccatccg tcaggatggc cttctgctta
      301 gtttgatgcc tggcagttta tggcgggcgt cctgcccgcc accctccggg ccgttgcttc
      361 acaacgttca aatccgctcc cggcggattt gtcctactca ggagagcgtt caccgacaaa
      421 caacagataa aacgaaaggc ccagtcttcc gactgagcct ttcgttttat ttgatgcctg
      481 gcagttccct actctcgcgt taacgctagc atggatgttt tcccagtcac gacgttgtaa
      541 aacgacggcc agtcttaagc tcgggcccca aataatgatt ttattttgac tgatagtgac
      601 ctgttcgttg caacacattg atgagcaatg cttttttata atgccaactt tgtacaaaaa
      661 agcaggctcc accatgtcta gaaaggccag cgagaacgtg gagtacaccc tgaggagcct
      721 gagctccctg atgggcgagc ggagaaggaa gcagcctgag ccagacgcag caagcgccgc
      781 aggcgagtgt tccctgctgg cagcagcaga gtctagcacc agcctgcagt ccgccggagc
      841 aggaggagga ggagtgggcg acctggagcg cgccgcccgc cggcagttcc agcaggatga
      901 gacccctgcc ttcgtgtacg tggtggccgt gttttccgcc ctgggaggct tcctgtttgg
      961 ctatgacaca ggcgtggtgt ctggcgccat gctgctgctg aagcggcagc tgagcctgga
     1021 tgccctgtgg caggagctgc tggtgtcctc taccgtggga gcagcagccg tgtctgccct
     1081 ggcaggcggc gccctgaatg gcgtgttcgg cagaagggca gcaatcctgc tggcatctgc
     1141 cctgtttacc gcaggaagcg ccgtgctggc agcagcaaac aataaggaga cactgctggc
     1201 aggcagactg gtggtgggac tgggaatcgg aatcgcatcc atgaccgtgc ccgtgtacat
     1261 cgccgaggtg tctcccccta acctgagagg caggctggtg accatcaata cactgttcat
     1321 cacaggcggc cagttctttg cctccgtggt ggacggcgcc ttttcttacc tgcagaagga
     1381 tggctggagg tatatgctgg gactggcagc agtgcctgcc gtgatccagt tctttggctt
     1441 cctgtttctg cctgagagcc caagatggct gatccagaag ggacagaccc agaaggcaag
     1501 gaggatcctg agccagatga ggggcaacca gacaatcgac gaggagtacg attccatcaa
     1561 gaacaatatc gaggaggagg agaaggaagt gggatccgcc ggaccagtga tctgcagaat
     1621 gctgtcttat ccacccacca gaagggccct gatcgtgggc tgtggcctgc agatgttcca
     1681 gcagctgtcc ggcatcaaca ccatcatgta ctatagcgcc acaatcctgc agatgtccgg
     1741 cgtggaggac gataggctgg ccatctggct ggcctctgtg accgccttca caaatttcat
     1801 ctttaccctg gtgggcgtgt ggctggtgga gaaagtgggc cggagaaagc tgacatttgg
     1861 cagcctggca ggaaccacag tggccctgat catcctggcc ctgggattcg tgctgtccgc
     1921 ccaggtgtct ccccgcatca cctttaagcc aatcgcacct agcggacaga acgcaacctg
     1981 cacacggtac tcctattgca atgagtgtat gctggaccct gattgcggct tctgttacaa
     2041 gatgaacaag tctaccgtga tcgacagctc ctgcgtgcca gtgaacaagg caagcacaaa
     2101 tgaggcagca tggggccgct gtgagaacga gaccaagttt aagacagagg atatcttctg
     2161 ggcctacaat ttttgcccca ccccttattc ctggacagcc ctgctgggcc tgatcctgta
     2221 cctggtgttc tttgcaccag gaatgggacc aatgccatgg accgtgaact ctgagatcta
     2281 tccactgtgg gcacggagca caggaaatgc atgttctagc ggcatcaact ggatcttcaa
     2341 tgtgctggtg agcctgacct ttctgcacac agccgagtac ctgacctact atggcgcctt
     2401 ctttctgtat gcaggattcg cagcagtggg actgctgttt atctacggct gcctgcccga
     2461 gacaaagggc aagaagctgg aggagatcga gtccctgttc gacaatagac tgtgcacctg
     2521 tggcacatcc gactctgatg agggccgcta catcgagtat atccgggtga agggcagcaa
     2581 ctatcacctg tccgacaatg atgcctctga tgtggaggac ccagctttct tgtacaaagt
     2641 tggcattata agaaagcatt gcttatcaat ttgttgcaac gaacaggtca ctatcagtca
     2701 aaataaaatc attatttgcc atccagctga tatcccctat agtgagtcgt attacatggt
     2761 catagctgtt tcctggcagc tctggcccgt gtctcaaaat ctctgatgtt acattgcaca
     2821 agataaaaat atatcatcat gaacaataaa actgtctgct tacataaaca gtaatacaag
     2881 gggtgttatg agccatattc aacgggaaac gtcgaggccg cgattaaatt ccaacatgga
     2941 tgctgattta tatgggtata aatgggctcg cgataatgtc gggcaatcag gtgcgacaat
     3001 ctatcgcttg tatgggaagc ccgatgcgcc agagttgttt ctgaaacatg gcaaaggtag
     3061 cgttgccaat gatgttacag atgagatggt cagactaaac tggctgacgg aatttatgcc
     3121 tcttccgacc atcaagcatt ttatccgtac tcctgatgat gcatggttac tcaccactgc
     3181 gatccccgga aaaacagcat tccaggtatt agaagaatat cctgattcag gtgaaaatat
     3241 tgttgatgcg ctggcagtgt tcctgcgccg gttgcattcg attcctgttt gtaattgtcc
     3301 ttttaacagc gatcgcgtat ttcgtctcgc tcaggcgcaa tcacgaatga ataacggttt
     3361 ggttgatgcg agtgattttg atgacgagcg taatggctgg cctgttgaac aagtctggaa
     3421 agaaatgcat aaacttttgc cattctcacc ggattcagtc gtcactcatg gtgatttctc
     3481 acttgataac cttatttttg acgaggggaa attaataggt tgtattgatg ttggacgagt
     3541 cggaatcgca gaccgatacc aggatcttgc catcctatgg aactgcctcg gtgagttttc
     3601 tccttcatta cagaaacggc tttttcaaaa atatggtatt gataatcctg atatgaataa
     3661 attgcagttt catttgatgc tcgatgagtt tttctaatca gaattggtta attggttgta
     3721 acactggcag agcattacgc tgacttgacg ggacggcgca agctcatgac caaaatccct
     3781 taacgtgagt tacgcgtcgt tccactgagc gtcagacccc gtagaaaaga tcaaaggatc
     3841 ttcttgagat cctttttttc tgcgcgtaat ctgctgcttg caaacaaaaa aaccaccgct
     3901 accagcggtg gtttgtttgc cggatcaaga gctaccaact ctttttccga aggtaactgg
     3961 cttcagcaga gcgcagatac caaatactgt tcttctagtg tagccgtagt taggccacca
     4021 cttcaagaac tctgtagcac cgcctacata cctcgctctg ctaatcctgt taccagtggc
     4081 tgctgccagt ggcgataagt cgtgtcttac cgggttggac tcaagacgat agttaccgga
     4141 taaggcgcag cggtcgggct gaacgggggg ttcgtgcaca cagcccagct tggagcgaac
     4201 gacctacacc gaactgagat acctacagcg tgagctatga gaaagcgcca cgcttcccga
     4261 agggagaaag gcggacaggt atccggtaag cggcagggtc ggaacaggag agcgcacgag
     4321 ggagcttcca gggggaaacg cctggtatct ttatagtcct gtcgggtttc gccacctctg
     4381 acttgagcgt cgatttttgt gatgctcgtc aggggggcgg agcctatgga aaaacgccag
     4441 caacgcggcc tttttacggt tcctggcctt ttgctggcct tttgctcaca tgtt
//
