[The description below was written by a language model from this plasmid's Addgene catalogue record and the feature table of its GenBank file.]
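Description:
pDONR221_SLC2A13 is a Gateway entry clone built on the pDONR221 backbone (Thermo Fisher Scientific) and carrying a codon-optimized open reading frame for human SLC2A13, also known as HMIT, a member of the solute carrier (SLC) transporter superfamily. The circular plasmid is 4494 bp in total, with a 1944 bp insert according to the catalogue. It is maintained in E. coli through a high-copy ColE1/pUC-type origin of replication and selected with kanamycin via the aph(3')-Ia aminoglycoside phosphotransferase gene.

The feature table does not annotate the ORF itself, but the roughly 1.95 kb interval between the attL1 and attL2 sites matches the stated insert size and is where the coding sequence lies. These attL sites are the substrates for the LR Clonase reaction, which transfers the ORF directionally into any attR-containing destination vector. Upstream of attL1, the rrnB T2 and T1 transcription terminators insulate the insert from read-through transcription originating in the backbone. M13 forward and reverse primer sites flank the cassette for sequence verification, and a T7 promoter sits just outside attL2, oriented back toward the insert.

Although the repository lists the vector type as mammalian expression, no eukaryotic promoter or polyadenylation signal is annotated, so the plasmid serves as a shuttle rather than an expression construct: the ORF must be moved into an expression vector of choice before use in cells. The record does not state whether the ORF retains a stop codon or carries any tags. It belongs to a consortium-generated collection of SLC transporter clones intended to support functional studies and drug discovery on this protein family.
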