Addgene plasmid #132150: pDONR221_SLC2A13
Purpose: Gateway entry clone with codon-optimized ORF sequence for subcloning into custom expression vectors
Depositing lab: RESOLUTE Consortium & Giulio Superti-Furga. Depositing organization: CeMM Research Center for Molecular Medicine. Publication: The RESOLUTE consortium: unlocking SLC transporters for drug discovery. Superti-Furga G, Lackner D, Wiedmer T, Ingles-Prieto A, Barbosa B, Girardi E, Goldmann U, Gurtl B, Klavins K, Klimek C, Lindinger S, Lineiro-Retes E, Muller AC, Onstein S, Redinger G, Reil D, Sedlyarov V, Wolf G, Crawford M, Everley R, ... Steppan CM. Nat Rev Drug Discov. 2020 Jul;19(7):429-430. doi: 10.1038/d41573-020-00056-6. PubMed 32265506.
Backbone
  Vector backbone: pDONR221
  Backbone manufacturer: Thermo Fisher Scientific
  Backbone size w/o insert (bp): 2550
  Vector type: Mammalian Expression
Growth in bacteria
  Bacterial resistance: Kanamycin, 50 μg/mL
  Growth temperature: 37°C
  Growth strain: Stbl3
  Copy number: High Copy
Gene/Insert
  Gene/Insert name: SLC2A13 (alt name: HMIT)
  Species: H. sapiens (human)
  Insert size (bp): 1944
  Entrez Gene: SLC2A13 (a.k.a. HMIT, MGC48624)
  Cloning method: Gateway Cloning
  Sequencing primers: 5′ M13-fwd; 3′ M13-rev
Terms and licenses: Academic/Nonprofit Terms; Industry Terms
Depositor comments: For more information on the full Resolute plasmid collection, please see www.addgene.org/depositor-collections/re-solute/. Please provide your feedback on this plasmid to the RESOLUTE consortium by filling out their RESOLUTE repository feedback form: https://forms.office.com/Pages/ResponsePage.aspx?id=0e05yklzmkS7rjFGQL4N7z4feCLQvEJAmVcOCM_u885UN1JJRko0Ukg4TVQwNTZLOUxPQVJWT1NHUCQlQCN0PWcu
How to cite: pDONR221_SLC2A13 was a gift from RESOLUTE Consortium & Giulio Superti-Furga (Addgene plasmid # 132150 ; http://n2t.net/addgene:132150 ; RRID:Addgene_132150)
