>Addgene plasmid #132150 | pDONR221_SLC2A13 | depositor partial sequence | sequence record 253700 | Codon-optimized ORF of SLC2A13
ATGTCTAGAAAGGCCAGCGAGAACGTGGAGTACACCCTGAGGAGCCTGAGCTCCCTGATGGGCGAGCGGA
GAAGGAAGCAGCCTGAGCCAGACGCAGCAAGCGCCGCAGGCGAGTGTTCCCTGCTGGCAGCAGCAGAGTC
TAGCACCAGCCTGCAGTCCGCCGGAGCAGGAGGAGGAGGAGTGGGCGACCTGGAGCGCGCCGCCCGCCGG
CAGTTCCAGCAGGATGAGACCCCTGCCTTCGTGTACGTGGTGGCCGTGTTTTCCGCCCTGGGAGGCTTCC
TGTTTGGCTATGACACAGGCGTGGTGTCTGGCGCCATGCTGCTGCTGAAGCGGCAGCTGAGCCTGGATGC
CCTGTGGCAGGAGCTGCTGGTGTCCTCTACCGTGGGAGCAGCAGCCGTGTCTGCCCTGGCAGGCGGCGCC
CTGAATGGCGTGTTCGGCAGAAGGGCAGCAATCCTGCTGGCATCTGCCCTGTTTACCGCAGGAAGCGCCG
TGCTGGCAGCAGCAAACAATAAGGAGACACTGCTGGCAGGCAGACTGGTGGTGGGACTGGGAATCGGAAT
CGCATCCATGACCGTGCCCGTGTACATCGCCGAGGTGTCTCCCCCTAACCTGAGAGGCAGGCTGGTGACC
ATCAATACACTGTTCATCACAGGCGGCCAGTTCTTTGCCTCCGTGGTGGACGGCGCCTTTTCTTACCTGC
AGAAGGATGGCTGGAGGTATATGCTGGGACTGGCAGCAGTGCCTGCCGTGATCCAGTTCTTTGGCTTCCT
GTTTCTGCCTGAGAGCCCAAGATGGCTGATCCAGAAGGGACAGACCCAGAAGGCAAGGAGGATCCTGAGC
CAGATGAGGGGCAACCAGACAATCGACGAGGAGTACGATTCCATCAAGAACAATATCGAGGAGGAGGAGA
AGGAAGTGGGATCCGCCGGACCAGTGATCTGCAGAATGCTGTCTTATCCACCCACCAGAAGGGCCCTGAT
CGTGGGCTGTGGCCTGCAGATGTTCCAGCAGCTGTCCGGCATCAACACCATCATGTACTATAGCGCCACA
ATCCTGCAGATGTCCGGCGTGGAGGACGATAGGCTGGCCATCTGGCTGGCCTCTGTGACCGCCTTCACAA
ATTTCATCTTTACCCTGGTGGGCGTGTGGCTGGTGGAGAAAGTGGGCCGGAGAAAGCTGACATTTGGCAG
CCTGGCAGGAACCACAGTGGCCCTGATCATCCTGGCCCTGGGATTCGTGCTGTCCGCCCAGGTGTCTCCC
CGCATCACCTTTAAGCCAATCGCACCTAGCGGACAGAACGCAACCTGCACACGGTACTCCTATTGCAATG
AGTGTATGCTGGACCCTGATTGCGGCTTCTGTTACAAGATGAACAAGTCTACCGTGATCGACAGCTCCTG
CGTGCCAGTGAACAAGGCAAGCACAAATGAGGCAGCATGGGGCCGCTGTGAGAACGAGACCAAGTTTAAG
ACAGAGGATATCTTCTGGGCCTACAATTTTTGCCCCACCCCTTATTCCTGGACAGCCCTGCTGGGCCTGA
TCCTGTACCTGGTGTTCTTTGCACCAGGAATGGGACCAATGCCATGGACCGTGAACTCTGAGATCTATCC
ACTGTGGGCACGGAGCACAGGAAATGCATGTTCTAGCGGCATCAACTGGATCTTCAATGTGCTGGTGAGC
CTGACCTTTCTGCACACAGCCGAGTACCTGACCTACTATGGCGCCTTCTTTCTGTATGCAGGATTCGCAG
CAGTGGGACTGCTGTTTATCTACGGCTGCCTGCCCGAGACAAAGGGCAAGAAGCTGGAGGAGATCGAGTC
CCTGTTCGACAATAGACTGTGCACCTGTGGCACATCCGACTCTGATGAGGGCCGCTACATCGAGTATATC
CGGGTGAAGGGCAGCAACTATCACCTGTCCGACAATGATGCCTCTGATGTGGAG
